Addgene plasmid #201594: LENTICRISPR-GPI_sgRNA1
Purpose: CRISPR/Cas9-mediated gene knock-out
Depositing lab: Alexis Jourdain & Vamsi Mootha. Depositing organization: Broad Institute. Publication: Salvage of ribose from uridine or RNA supports glycolysis in nutrient-limited conditions. Skinner OS, Blanco-Fernandez J, Goodman RP, Kawakami A, Shen H, Kemeny LV, Joesch-Cohen L, Rees MG, Roth JA, Fisher DE, Mootha VK, Jourdain AA. Nat Metab. 2023 May;5(5):765-776. doi: 10.1038/s42255-023-00774-2. Epub 2023 May 17. PubMed 37198474.
Backbone
  Vector backbone: lentiCRISPR v2
  Backbone manufacturer: Feng Zhang, Addgene #52961
  Vector type: Lentiviral, CRISPR
  Selectable markers: Puromycin
Growth in bacteria
  Bacterial resistance: Ampicillin, 100 μg/mL
  Growth temperature: 37°C
  Growth strain: NEB Stable
  Copy number: High Copy
Gene/Insert
  Gene/Insert name: GPI
  gRNA/shRNA sequence: TGGGAGGACGCTACTCGCTG
  Species: H. sapiens (human)
  Entrez Gene: GPI (a.k.a. AMF, GNPI, NLK, PGI, PHI, SA-36, SA36)
  Cloning method: Restriction Enzyme; 5′ cloning site BsmBI (unknown if destroyed); 3′ cloning site BsmBI (unknown if destroyed)
Terms and licenses: Academic/Nonprofit Terms; Industry Terms: Not Available to Industry
How to cite: LENTICRISPR-GPI_sgRNA1 was a gift from Alexis Jourdain & Vamsi Mootha (Addgene plasmid # 201594 ; http://n2t.net/addgene:201594 ; RRID:Addgene_201594)
