[The description below was written by a language model from this plasmid's Addgene catalogue record and pLannotate feature annotations shown in this document.]
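Description:
LENTICRISPR-GPI_sgRNA1 is a third-generation-style, self-inactivating lentiviral CRISPR plasmid built on the lentiCRISPR v2 backbone. It delivers both Streptococcus pyogenes Cas9 and a single guide RNA targeting human GPI (glucose-6-phosphate isomerase) from one vector. The guide was cloned between the BsmBI sites of the backbone, placing it downstream of the human U6 RNA polymerase III promoter and directly upstream of the SpCas9 gRNA scaffold. A separate EF-1α core promoter drives the Cas9 open reading frame, followed by a puromycin N-acetyltransferase coding sequence. Transduced mammalian cells can therefore be selected with puromycin. The annotation does not label a linker between Cas9 and PuroR. A WPRE downstream of this cassette enhances transcript stability and expression.

The viral framework comprises a CMV enhancer/promoter fused to a truncated HIV-1 5' LTR, which drives Tat-independent genomic RNA production in packaging cells. It also includes the Ψ packaging signal with a gag fragment, the RRE for Rev-dependent nuclear export, the cPPT/CTS, and a ΔU3 3' LTR that inactivates the LTR promoter after integration. A bGH polyadenylation signal follows the 3' LTR. Outside the LTRs, the backbone carries an f1 origin, an SV40/EM7-driven bleomycin/Zeocin resistance cassette, a high-copy ColE1/pUC origin and an ampicillin resistance gene for propagation in E. coli. The sequenced record is about 13 kb.

The stated purpose is CRISPR/Cas9-mediated knock-out of GPI. The associated study concerns the salvage of ribose from uridine or RNA to support glycolysis under nutrient limitation.
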