Features (pLannotate 1.2.2; 33 found; start..end, strand, type, name):
    217..397     +  LTR            5' LTR (truncated): truncated 5' long terminal repeat (LTR) from HIV-1
    444..569     +  misc_feature   HIV-1 Ψ: packaging signal of human immunodeficiency virus type 1
    553..916     +  CDS            HIV-1 gag (fragment): gag protein from human immunodeficiency virus 1; gag
   1062..1295    +  misc_feature   RRE: The Rev response element (RRE) of HIV-1 allows for Rev-dependent mRNA export from the nucleus to the cytoplasm.
   1672..1772    +  CDS            Rev (fragment): human immunodeficiency virus 1 (HIV-1) Rev protein; rev; enhances nuclear export of unspliced and incompletely spliced viral mRNAs
   1822..1939    +  misc_feature   cPPT/CTS: central polypurine tract and central termination sequence of HIV-1
   1990..2230    +  promoter       U6 promoter: RNA polymerase III promoter for human U6 snRNA
   2260..2335    +  misc_RNA       gRNA scaffold: guide RNA scaffold for the Streptococcus pyogenes CRISPR/Cas9 system
   2353..2371    +  CDS            small t antigen (fragment): SV40 (simian virus 40) small t antigen
   2397..2608    +  promoter       EF-1α core promoter: core promoter for human elongation factor EF-1α
   2633..6736    +  CDS            Cas9: Cas9 (Csn1) endonuclease from the Streptococcus pyogenes Type II CRISPR/Cas system generates RNA-guided double strand breaks in DNA
   6874..7471    +  CDS            PuroR (fragment): puromycin N-acetyltransferase; pac from Streptomyces; confers resistance to puromycin
   7487..8075    +  misc_feature   WPRE: woodchuck hepatitis virus posttranscriptional regulatory element
   8126..8145    +  misc_feature   cPPT/CTS (fragment): central polypurine tract and central termination sequence of HIV-1
   8147..8380    +  LTR            3' LTR (ΔU3): self-inactivating 3' long terminal repeat (LTR) from HIV-1
   8412..8636    +  polyA_signal   bGH poly(A) signal: bovine growth hormone polyadenylation signal
   8640..8661    +  promoter       SV40 promoter (fragment): SV40 enhancer and early promoter
   8682..9110    +  rep_origin     f1 ori (sequence partly withheld): f1 bacteriophage origin of replication; arrow indicates direction of (+) strand synthesis
   9124..9453    +  promoter       SV40 promoter: SV40 enhancer and early promoter
   9501..9548    +  promoter       EM7 promoter: synthetic bacterial promoter&nbsp
   9567..9941    +  CDS            BleoR: antibiotic-binding protein; Sh ble from Streptoalloteichus hindustanus; confers resistance to bleomycin, phleomycin, and Zeocin™
   9951..10076   +  CDS            ble (fragment): BLE_KLEPN - Experimental evidence at protein level: Swiss-Prot protein existence level 1. Binding protein with a strong affinity to the bleomycin family of antibiotics. Binds to CL990; an antimitotic-antibiotic compound. From Klebsiella pneumoniae.
  10071..10192   +  polyA_signal   SV40 poly(A) signal: SV40 polyadenylation signal
  10263..10285   -  protein_bind   lac operator (fragment): The lac repressor binds to the lac operator to inhibit transcription in E. coli. This inhibition can be relieved by adding lactose or isopropyl-β-D-thiogalactopyranoside (IPTG). lac repressor encoded by lacI
  10289..10319   -  promoter       lac promoter: promoter for the E. coli lac operon
  10334..10355   -  protein_bind   CAP binding site: CAP binding activates transcription in the presence of cAMP. E. coli catabolite activator protein
  10368..10460   -  CDS            lacI (fragment): lac repressor; lacI; The lac repressor binds to the lac operator to inhibit transcription in E. coli. This inhibition can be relieved by adding lactose or isopropyl-β-D-thiogalactopyranoside (IPTG).
  10643..11231   -  rep_origin     ori: high-copy-number ColE1/pMB1/pBR322/pUC origin of replication
  11402..12262   -  CDS            AmpR: β-lactamase; bla; confers resistance to ampicillin, carbenicillin, and related antibiotics
  12263..12367   -  promoter       AmpR promoter: bla
  12426..12478   -  misc_feature   bom (fragment): basis of mobility region from pBR322
  12633..13012   +  enhancer       CMV enhancer: human cytomegalovirus immediate early enhancer
  13013..199     +  promoter       CMV promoter (across the origin): human cytomegalovirus (CMV) immediate early promoter
>Addgene plasmid #201594 | LENTICRISPR-GPI_sgRNA1 | addgene full sequence | sequence record 395499 | Addgene NGS Result
TGATGCGGTTTTGGCAGTACATCAATGGGCGTGGATAGCGGTTTGACTCACGGGGATTTCCAAGTCTCCA
CCCCATTGACGTCAATGGGAGTTTGTTTTGGCACCAAAATCAACGGGACTTTCCAAAATGTCGTAACAAC
TCCGCCCCATTGACGCAAATGGGCGGTAGGCGTGTACGGTGGGAGGTCTATATAAGCAGCGCGTTTTGCC
TGTACTGGGTCTCTCTGGTTAGACCAGATCTGAGCCTGGGAGCTCTCTGGCTAACTAGGGAACCCACTGC
TTAAGCCTCAATAAAGCTTGCCTTGAGTGCTTCAAGTAGTGTGTGCCCGTCTGTTGTGTGACTCTGGTAA
CTAGAGATCCCTCAGACCCTTTTAGTCAGTGTGGAAAATCTCTAGCAGTGGCGCCCGAACAGGGACTTGA
AAGCGAAAGGGAAACCAGAGGAGCTCTCTCGACGCAGGACTCGGCTTGCTGAAGCGCGCACGGCAAGAGG
CGAGGGGCGGCGACTGGTGAGTACGCCAAAAATTTTGACTAGCGGAGGCTAGAAGGAGAGAGATGGGTGC
GAGAGCGTCAGTATTAAGCGGGGGAGAATTAGATCGCGATGGGAAAAAATTCGGTTAAGGCCAGGGGGAA
AGAAAAAATATAAATTAAAACATATAGTATGGGCAAGCAGGGAGCTAGAACGATTCGCAGTTAATCCTGG
CCTGTTAGAAACATCAGAAGGCTGTAGACAAATACTGGGACAGCTACAACCATCCCTTCAGACAGGATCA
GAAGAACTTAGATCATTATATAATACAGTAGCAACCCTCTATTGTGTGCATCAAAGGATAGAGATAAAAG
ACACCAAGGAAGCTTTAGACAAGATAGAGGAAGAGCAAAACAAAAGTAAGACCACCGCACAGCAAGCGGC
CGCTGATCTTCAGACCTGGAGGAGGAGATATGAGGGACAATTGGAGAAGTGAATTATATAAATATAAAGT
AGTAAAAATTGAACCATTAGGAGTAGCACCCACCAAGGCAAAGAGAAGAGTGGTGCAGAGAGAAAAAAGA
GCAGTGGGAATAGGAGCTTTGTTCCTTGGGTTCTTGGGAGCAGCAGGAAGCACTATGGGCGCAGCGTCAA
TGACGCTGACGGTACAGGCCAGACAATTATTGTCTGGTATAGTGCAGCAGCAGAACAATTTGCTGAGGGC
TATTGAGGCGCAACAGCATCTGTTGCAACTCACAGTCTGGGGCATCAAGCAGCTCCAGGCAAGAATCCTG
GCTGTGGAAAGATACCTAAAGGATCAACAGCTCCTGGGGATTTGGGGTTGCTCTGGAAAACTCATTTGCA
CCACTGCTGTGCCTTGGAATGCTAGTTGGAGTAATAAATCTCTGGAACAGATTTGGAATCACACGACCTG
GATGGAGTGGGACAGAGAAATTAACAATTACACAAGCTTAATACACTCCTTAATTGAAGAATCGCAAAAC
CAGCAAGAAAAGAATGAACAAGAATTATTGGAATTAGATAAATGGGCAAGTTTGTGGAATTGGTTTAACA
TAACAAATTGGCTGTGGTATATAAAATTATTCATAATGATAGTAGGAGGCTTGGTAGGTTTAAGAATAGT
TTTTGCTGTACTTTCTATAGTGAATAGAGTTAGGCAGGGATATTCACCATTATCGTTTCAGACCCACCTC
CCAACCCCGAGGGGACCCGACAGGCCCGAAGGAATAGAAGAAGAAGGTGGAGAGAGAGACAGAGACAGAT
CCATTCGATTAGTGAACGGATCGGCACTGCGTGCGCCAATTCTGCAGACAAATGGCAGTATTCATCCACA
ATTTTAAAAGAAAAGGGGGGATTGGGGGGTACAGTGCAGGGGAAAGAATAGTAGACATAATAGCAACAGA
CATACAAACTAAAGAATTACAAAAACAAATTACAAAAATTCAAAATTTTCGGGTTTATTACAGGGACAGC
AGAGATCCAGTTTGGTTAATTAAGGTACCGAGGGCCTATTTCCCATGATTCCTTCATATTTGCATATACG
ATACAAGGCTGTTAGAGAGATAATTAGAATTAATTTGACTGTAAACACAAAGATATTAGTACAAAATACG
TGACGTAGAAAGTAATAATTTCTTGGGTAGTTTGCAGTTTTAAAATTATGTTTTAAAATGGACTATCATA
TGCTTACCGTAACTTGAAAGTATTTCGATTTCTTGGCTTTATATATCTTGTGGAAAGGACGAAACACCGT
GGGAGGACGCTACTCGCTGGTTTTAGAGCTAGAAATAGCAAGTTAAAATAAGGCTAGTCCGTTATCAACT
TGAAAAAGTGGCACCGAGTCGGTGCTTTTTTGAATTCGCTAGCTAGGTCTTGAAAGGAGTGGGAATTGGC
TCCGGTGCCCGTCAGTGGGCAGAGCGCACATCGCCCACAGTCCCCGAGAAGTTGGGGGGAGGGGTCGGCA
ATTGATCCGGTGCCTAGAGAAGGTGGCGCGGGGTAAACTGGGAAAGTGATGTCGTGTACTGGCTCCGCCT
TTTTCCCGAGGGTGGGGGAGAACCGTATATAAGTGCAGTAGTCGCCGTGAACGTTCTTTTTCGCAACGGG
TTTGCCGCCAGAACACAGGACCGGTTCTAGAGCGCTGCCACCATGGACAAGAAGTACAGCATCGGCCTGG
ACATCGGCACCAACTCTGTGGGCTGGGCCGTGATCACCGACGAGTACAAGGTGCCCAGCAAGAAATTCAA
GGTGCTGGGCAACACCGACCGGCACAGCATCAAGAAGAACCTGATCGGAGCCCTGCTGTTCGACAGCGGC
GAAACAGCCGAGGCCACCCGGCTGAAGAGAACCGCCAGAAGAAGATACACCAGACGGAAGAACCGGATCT
GCTATCTGCAAGAGATCTTCAGCAACGAGATGGCCAAGGTGGACGACAGCTTCTTCCACAGACTGGAAGA
GTCCTTCCTGGTGGAAGAGGATAAGAAGCACGAGCGGCACCCCATCTTCGGCAACATCGTGGACGAGGTG
GCCTACCACGAGAAGTACCCCACCATCTACCACCTGAGAAAGAAACTGGTGGACAGCACCGACAAGGCCG
ACCTGCGGCTGATCTATCTGGCCCTGGCCCACATGATCAAGTTCCGGGGCCACTTCCTGATCGAGGGCGA
CCTGAACCCCGACAACAGCGACGTGGACAAGCTGTTCATCCAGCTGGTGCAGACCTACAACCAGCTGTTC
GAGGAAAACCCCATCAACGCCAGCGGCGTGGACGCCAAGGCCATCCTGTCTGCCAGACTGAGCAAGAGCA
GACGGCTGGAAAATCTGATCGCCCAGCTGCCCGGCGAGAAGAAGAATGGCCTGTTCGGAAACCTGATTGC
CCTGAGCCTGGGCCTGACCCCCAACTTCAAGAGCAACTTCGACCTGGCCGAGGATGCCAAACTGCAGCTG
AGCAAGGACACCTACGACGACGACCTGGACAACCTGCTGGCCCAGATCGGCGACCAGTACGCCGACCTGT
TTCTGGCCGCCAAGAACCTGTCCGACGCCATCCTGCTGAGCGACATCCTGAGAGTGAACACCGAGATCAC
CAAGGCCCCCCTGAGCGCCTCTATGATCAAGAGATACGACGAGCACCACCAGGACCTGACCCTGCTGAAA
GCTCTCGTGCGGCAGCAGCTGCCTGAGAAGTACAAAGAGATTTTCTTCGACCAGAGCAAGAACGGCTACG
CCGGCTACATTGACGGCGGAGCCAGCCAGGAAGAGTTCTACAAGTTCATCAAGCCCATCCTGGAAAAGAT
GGACGGCACCGAGGAACTGCTCGTGAAGCTGAACAGAGAGGACCTGCTGCGGAAGCAGCGGACCTTCGAC
AACGGCAGCATCCCCCACCAGATCCACCTGGGAGAGCTGCACGCCATTCTGCGGCGGCAGGAAGATTTTT
ACCCATTCCTGAAGGACAACCGGGAAAAGATCGAGAAGATCCTGACCTTCCGCATCCCCTACTACGTGGG
CCCTCTGGCCAGGGGAAACAGCAGATTCGCCTGGATGACCAGAAAGAGCGAGGAAACCATCACCCCCTGG
AACTTCGAGGAAGTGGTGGACAAGGGCGCTTCCGCCCAGAGCTTCATCGAGCGGATGACCAACTTCGATA
AGAACCTGCCCAACGAGAAGGTGCTGCCCAAGCACAGCCTGCTGTACGAGTACTTCACCGTGTATAACGA
GCTGACCAAAGTGAAATACGTGACCGAGGGAATGAGAAAGCCCGCCTTCCTGAGCGGCGAGCAGAAAAAG
GCCATCGTGGACCTGCTGTTCAAGACCAACCGGAAAGTGACCGTGAAGCAGCTGAAAGAGGACTACTTCA
AGAAAATCGAGTGCTTCGACTCCGTGGAAATCTCCGGCGTGGAAGATCGGTTCAACGCCTCCCTGGGCAC
ATACCACGATCTGCTGAAAATTATCAAGGACAAGGACTTCCTGGACAATGAGGAAAACGAGGACATTCTG
GAAGATATCGTGCTGACCCTGACACTGTTTGAGGACAGAGAGATGATCGAGGAACGGCTGAAAACCTATG
CCCACCTGTTCGACGACAAAGTGATGAAGCAGCTGAAGCGGCGGAGATACACCGGCTGGGGCAGGCTGAG
CCGGAAGCTGATCAACGGCATCCGGGACAAGCAGTCCGGCAAGACAATCCTGGATTTCCTGAAGTCCGAC
GGCTTCGCCAACAGAAACTTCATGCAGCTGATCCACGACGACAGCCTGACCTTTAAAGAGGACATCCAGA
AAGCCCAGGTGTCCGGCCAGGGCGATAGCCTGCACGAGCACATTGCCAATCTGGCCGGCAGCCCCGCCAT
TAAGAAGGGCATCCTGCAGACAGTGAAGGTGGTGGACGAGCTCGTGAAAGTGATGGGCCGGCACAAGCCC
GAGAACATCGTGATCGAAATGGCCAGAGAGAACCAGACCACCCAGAAGGGACAGAAGAACAGCCGCGAGA
GAATGAAGCGGATCGAAGAGGGCATCAAAGAGCTGGGCAGCCAGATCCTGAAAGAACACCCCGTGGAAAA
CACCCAGCTGCAGAACGAGAAGCTGTACCTGTACTACCTGCAGAATGGGCGGGATATGTACGTGGACCAG
GAACTGGACATCAACCGGCTGTCCGACTACGATGTGGACCATATCGTGCCTCAGAGCTTTCTGAAGGACG
ACTCCATCGACAACAAGGTGCTGACCAGAAGCGACAAGAACCGGGGCAAGAGCGACAACGTGCCCTCCGA
AGAGGTCGTGAAGAAGATGAAGAACTACTGGCGGCAGCTGCTGAACGCCAAGCTGATTACCCAGAGAAAG
TTCGACAATCTGACCAAGGCCGAGAGAGGCGGCCTGAGCGAACTGGATAAGGCCGGCTTCATCAAGAGAC
AGCTGGTGGAAACCCGGCAGATCACAAAGCACGTGGCACAGATCCTGGACTCCCGGATGAACACTAAGTA
CGACGAGAATGACAAGCTGATCCGGGAAGTGAAAGTGATCACCCTGAAGTCCAAGCTGGTGTCCGATTTC
CGGAAGGATTTCCAGTTTTACAAAGTGCGCGAGATCAACAACTACCACCACGCCCACGACGCCTACCTGA
ACGCCGTCGTGGGAACCGCCCTGATCAAAAAGTACCCTAAGCTGGAAAGCGAGTTCGTGTACGGCGACTA
CAAGGTGTACGACGTGCGGAAGATGATCGCCAAGAGCGAGCAGGAAATCGGCAAGGCTACCGCCAAGTAC
TTCTTCTACAGCAACATCATGAACTTTTTCAAGACCGAGATTACCCTGGCCAACGGCGAGATCCGGAAGC
GGCCTCTGATCGAGACAAACGGCGAAACCGGGGAGATCGTGTGGGATAAGGGCCGGGATTTTGCCACCGT
GCGGAAAGTGCTGAGCATGCCCCAAGTGAATATCGTGAAAAAGACCGAGGTGCAGACAGGCGGCTTCAGC
AAAGAGTCTATCCTGCCCAAGAGGAACAGCGATAAGCTGATCGCCAGAAAGAAGGACTGGGACCCTAAGA
AGTACGGCGGCTTCGACAGCCCCACCGTGGCCTATTCTGTGCTGGTGGTGGCCAAAGTGGAAAAGGGCAA
GTCCAAGAAACTGAAGAGTGTGAAAGAGCTGCTGGGGATCACCATCATGGAAAGAAGCAGCTTCGAGAAG
AATCCCATCGACTTTCTGGAAGCCAAGGGCTACAAAGAAGTGAAAAAGGACCTGATCATCAAGCTGCCTA
AGTACTCCCTGTTCGAGCTGGAAAACGGCCGGAAGAGAATGCTGGCCTCTGCCGGCGAACTGCAGAAGGG
AAACGAACTGGCCCTGCCCTCCAAATATGTGAACTTCCTGTACCTGGCCAGCCACTATGAGAAGCTGAAG
GGCTCCCCCGAGGATAATGAGCAGAAACAGCTGTTTGTGGAACAGCACAAGCACTACCTGGACGAGATCA
TCGAGCAGATCAGCGAGTTCTCCAAGAGAGTGATCCTGGCCGACGCTAATCTGGACAAAGTGCTGTCCGC
CTACAACAAGCACCGGGATAAGCCCATCAGAGAGCAGGCCGAGAATATCATCCACCTGTTTACCCTGACC
AATCTGGGAGCCCCTGCCGCCTTCAAGTACTTTGACACCACCATCGACCGGAAGAGGTACACCAGCACCA
AAGAGGTGCTGGACGCCACCCTGATCCACCAGAGCATCACCGGCCTGTACGAGACACGGATCGACCTGTC
TCAGCTGGGAGGCGACAAGCGACCTGCCGCCACAAAGAAGGCTGGACAGGCTAAGAAGAAGAAAGATTAC
AAAGACGATGACGATAAGGGATCCGGCGCAACAAACTTCTCTCTGCTGAAACAAGCCGGAGATGTCGAAG
AGAATCCTGGACCGACCGAGTACAAGCCCACGGTGCGCCTCGCCACCCGCGACGACGTCCCCAGGGCCGT
ACGCACCCTCGCCGCCGCGTTCGCCGACTACCCCGCCACGCGCCACACCGTCGATCCGGACCGCCACATC
GAGCGGGTCACCGAGCTGCAAGAACTCTTCCTCACGCGCGTCGGGCTCGACATCGGCAAGGTGTGGGTCG
CGGACGACGGCGCCGCGGTGGCGGTCTGGACCACGCCGGAGAGCGTCGAAGCGGGGGCGGTGTTCGCCGA
GATCGGCCCGCGCATGGCCGAGTTGAGCGGTTCCCGGCTGGCCGCGCAGCAACAGATGGAAGGCCTCCTG
GCGCCGCACCGGCCCAAGGAGCCCGCGTGGTTCCTGGCCACCGTCGGAGTCTCGCCCGACCACCAGGGCA
AGGGTCTGGGCAGCGCCGTCGTGCTCCCCGGAGTGGAGGCGGCCGAGCGCGCCGGGGTGCCCGCCTTCCT
GGAGACCTCCGCGCCCCGCAACCTCCCCTTCTACGAGCGGCTCGGCTTCACCGTCACCGCCGACGTCGAG
GTGCCCGAAGGACCGCGCACCTGGTGCATGACCCGCAAGCCCGGTGCCTGAACGCGTTAAGTCGACAATC
AACCTCTGGATTACAAAATTTGTGAAAGATTGACTGGTATTCTTAACTATGTTGCTCCTTTTACGCTATG
TGGATACGCTGCTTTAATGCCTTTGTATCATGCTATTGCTTCCCGTATGGCTTTCATTTTCTCCTCCTTG
TATAAATCCTGGTTGCTGTCTCTTTATGAGGAGTTGTGGCCCGTTGTCAGGCAACGTGGCGTGGTGTGCA
CTGTGTTTGCTGACGCAACCCCCACTGGTTGGGGCATTGCCACCACCTGTCAGCTCCTTTCCGGGACTTT
CGCTTTCCCCCTCCCTATTGCCACGGCGGAACTCATCGCCGCCTGCCTTGCCCGCTGCTGGACAGGGGCT
CGGCTGTTGGGCACTGACAATTCCGTGGTGTTGTCGGGGAAATCATCGTCCTTTCCTTGGCTGCTCGCCT
GTGTTGCCACCTGGATTCTGCGCGGGACGTCCTTCTGCTACGTCCCTTCGGCCCTCAATCCAGCGGACCT
TCCTTCCCGCGGCCTGCTGCCGGCTCTGCGGCCTCTTCCGCGTCTTCGCCTTCGCCCTCAGACGAGTCGG
ATCTCCCTTTGGGCCGCCTCCCCGCGTCGACTTTAAGACCAATGACTTACAAGGCAGCTGTAGATCTTAG
CCACTTTTTAAAAGAAAAGGGGGGACTGGAAGGGCTAATTCACTCCCAACGAAGACAAGATCTGCTTTTT
GCTTGTACTGGGTCTCTCTGGTTAGACCAGATCTGAGCCTGGGAGCTCTCTGGCTAACTAGGGAACCCAC
TGCTTAAGCCTCAATAAAGCTTGCCTTGAGTGCTTCAAGTAGTGTGTGCCCGTCTGTTGTGTGACTCTGG
TAACTAGAGATCCCTCAGACCCTTTTAGTCAGTGTGGAAAATCTCTAGCAGGGCCCGTTTAAACCCGCTG
ATCAGCCTCGACTGTGCCTTCTAGTTGCCAGCCATCTGTTGTTTGCCCCTCCCCCGTGCCTTCCTTGACC
CTGGAAGGTGCCACTCCCACTGTCCTTTCCTAATAAAATGAGGAAATTGCATCGCATTGTCTGAGTAGGT
GTCATTCTATTCTGGGGGGTGGGGTGGGGCAGGACAGCAAGGGGGAGGATTGGGAAGACAATAGCAGGCA
TGCTGGGGATGCGGTGGGCTCTATGGCTTCTGAGGCGGAAAGAACCAGCTGGGGCTCTAGGGGGTATCCC
C
[124 nt withheld, positions 8682-8805]
C
[91 nt withheld, positions 8807-8897]
A
[49 nt withheld, positions 8899-8947]
CCTTTGACGTTGGAGTCCACGTTCTTT
[37 nt withheld, positions 8975-9011]
ACCCTATCTCGGTCTATTCTTTTGATTTATAAGGGATTTTGCCGATTTCGGCCTATTGGTTAAAAAATGA
GCTGATTTAACAAAAATTTAACGCGAATTAATTCTGTGGAATGTGTGTCAGTTAGGGTGTGGAAAGTCCC
CAGGCTCCCCAGCAGGCAGAAGTATGCAAAGCATGCATCTCAATTAGTCAGCAACCAGGTGTGGAAAGTC
CCCAGGCTCCCCAGCAGGCAGAAGTATGCAAAGCATGCATCTCAATTAGTCAGCAACCATAGTCCCGCCC
CTAACTCCGCCCATCCCGCCCCTAACTCCGCCCAGTTCCGCCCATTCTCCGCCCCATGGCTGACTAATTT
TTTTTATTTATGCAGAGGCCGAGGCCGCCTCTGCCTCTGAGCTATTCCAGAAGTAGTGAGGAGGCTTTTT
TGGAGGCCTAGGCTTTTGCAAAAAGCTCCCGGGAGCTTGTATATCCATTTTCGGATCTGATCAGCACGTG
TTGACAATTAATCATCGGCATAGTATATCGGCATAGTATAATACGACAAGGTGAGGAACTAAACCATGGC
CAAGTTGACCAGTGCCGTTCCGGTGCTCACCGCGCGCGACGTCGCCGGAGCGGTCGAGTTCTGGACCGAC
CGGCTCGGGTTCTCCCGGGACTTCGTGGAGGACGACTTCGCCGGTGTGGTCCGGGACGACGTGACCCTGT
TCATCAGCGCGGTCCAGGACCAGGTGGTGCCGGACAACACCCTGGCCTGGGTGTGGGTGCGCGGCCTGGA
CGAGCTGTACGCCGAGTGGTCGGAGGTCGTGTCCACGAACTTCCGGGACGCCTCCGGGCCGGCCATGACC
GAGATCGGCGAGCAGCCGTGGGGGCGGGAGTTCGCCCTGCGCGACCCGGCCGGCAACTGCGTGCACTTCG
TGGCCGAGGAGCAGGACTGACACGTGCTACGAGATTTCGATTCCACCGCCGCCTTCTATGAAAGGTTGGG
CTTCGGAATCGTTTTCCGGGACGCCGGCTGGATGATCCTCCAGCGCGGGGATCTCATGCTGGAGTTCTTC
GCCCACCCCAACTTGTTTATTGCAGCTTATAATGGTTACAAATAAAGCAATAGCATCACAAATTTCACAA
ATAAAGCATTTTTTTCACTGCATTCTAGTTGTGGTTTGTCCAAACTCATCAATGTATCTTATCATGTCTG
TATACCGTCGACCTCTAGCTAGAGCTTGGCGTAATCATGGTCATAGCTGTTTCCTGTGTGAAATTGTTAT
CCGCTCACAATTCCACACAACATACGAGCCGGAAGCATAAAGTGTAAAGCCTGGGGTGCCTAATGAGTGA
GCTAACTCACATTAATTGCGTTGCGCTCACTGCCCGCTTTCCAGTCGGGAAACCTGTCGTGCCAGCTGCA
TTAATGAATCGGCCAACGCGCGGGGAGAGGCGGTTTGCGTATTGGGCGCTCTTCCGCTTCCTCGCTCACT
GACTCGCTGCGCTCGGTCGTTCGGCTGCGGCGAGCGGTATCAGCTCACTCAAAGGCGGTAATACGGTTAT
CCACAGAATCAGGGGATAACGCAGGAAAGAACATGTGAGCAAAAGGCCAGCAAAAGGCCAGGAACCGTAA
AAAGGCCGCGTTGCTGGCGTTTTTCCATAGGCTCCGCCCCCCTGACGAGCATCACAAAAATCGACGCTCA
AGTCAGAGGTGGCGAAACCCGACAGGACTATAAAGATACCAGGCGTTTCCCCCTGGAAGCTCCCTCGTGC
GCTCTCCTGTTCCGACCCTGCCGCTTACCGGATACCTGTCCGCCTTTCTCCCTTCGGGAAGCGTGGCGCT
TTCTCATAGCTCACGCTGTAGGTATCTCAGTTCGGTGTAGGTCGTTCGCTCCAAGCTGGGCTGTGTGCAC
GAACCCCCCGTTCAGCCCGACCGCTGCGCCTTATCCGGTAACTATCGTCTTGAGTCCAACCCGGTAAGAC
ACGACTTATCGCCACTGGCAGCAGCCACTGGTAACAGGATTAGCAGAGCGAGGTATGTAGGCGGTGCTAC
AGAGTTCTTGAAGTGGTGGCCTAACTACGGCTACACTAGAAGAACAGTATTTGGTATCTGCGCTCTGCTG
AAGCCAGTTACCTTCGGAAAAAGAGTTGGTAGCTCTTGATCCGGCAAACAAACCACCGCTGGTAGCGGTG
GTTTTTTTGTTTGCAAGCAGCAGATTACGCGCAGAAAAAAAGGATCTCAAGAAGATCCTTTGATCTTTTC
TACGGGGTCTGACGCTCAGTGGAACGAAAACTCACGTTAAGGGATTTTGGTCATGAGATTATCAAAAAGG
ATCTTCACCTAGATCCTTTTAAATTAAAAATGAAGTTTTAAATCAATCTAAAGTATATATGAGTAAACTT
GGTCTGACAGTTACCAATGCTTAATCAGTGAGGCACCTATCTCAGCGATCTGTCTATTTCGTTCATCCAT
AGTTGCCTGACTCCCCGTCGTGTAGATAACTACGATACGGGAGGGCTTACCATCTGGCCCCAGTGCTGCA
ATGATACCGCGAGACCCACGCTCACCGGCTCCAGATTTATCAGCAATAAACCAGCCAGCCGGAAGGGCCG
AGCGCAGAAGTGGTCCTGCAACTTTATCCGCCTCCATCCAGTCTATTAATTGTTGCCGGGAAGCTAGAGT
AAGTAGTTCGCCAGTTAATAGTTTGCGCAACGTTGTTGCCATTGCTACAGGCATCGTGGTGTCACGCTCG
TCGTTTGGTATGGCTTCATTCAGCTCCGGTTCCCAACGATCAAGGCGAGTTACATGATCCCCCATGTTGT
GCAAAAAAGCGGTTAGCTCCTTCGGTCCTCCGATCGTTGTCAGAAGTAAGTTGGCCGCAGTGTTATCACT
CATGGTTATGGCAGCACTGCATAATTCTCTTACTGTCATGCCATCCGTAAGATGCTTTTCTGTGACTGGT
GAGTACTCAACCAAGTCATTCTGAGAATAGTGTATGCGGCGACCGAGTTGCTCTTGCCCGGCGTCAATAC
GGGATAATACCGCGCCACATAGCAGAACTTTAAAAGTGCTCATCATTGGAAAACGTTCTTCGGGGCGAAA
ACTCTCAAGGATCTTACCGCTGTTGAGATCCAGTTCGATGTAACCCACTCGTGCACCCAACTGATCTTCA
GCATCTTTTACTTTCACCAGCGTTTCTGGGTGAGCAAAAACAGGAAGGCAAAATGCCGCAAAAAAGGGAA
TAAGGGCGACACGGAAATGTTGAATACTCATACTCTTCCTTTTTCAATATTATTGAAGCATTTATCAGGG
TTATTGTCTCATGAGCGGATACATATTTGAATGTATTTAGAAAAATAAACAAATAGGGGTTCCGCGCACA
TTTCCCCGAAAAGTGCCACCTGACGTCGACGGATCGGGAGATCTCCCGATCCCCTATGGTGCACTCTCAG
TACAATCTGCTCTGATGCCGCATAGTTAAGCCAGTATCTGCTCCCTGCTTGTGTGTTGGAGGTCGCTGAG
TAGTGCGCGAGCAAAATTTAAGCTACAACAAGGCAAGGCTTGACCGACAATTGCATGAAGAATCTGCTTA
GGGTTAGGCGTTTTGCGCTGCTTCGCGATGTACGGGCCAGATATACGCGTTGACATTGATTATTGACTAG
TTATTAATAGTAATCAATTACGGGGTCATTAGTTCATAGCCCATATATGGAGTTCCGCGTTACATAACTT
ACGGTAAATGGCCCGCCTGGCTGACCGCCCAACGACCCCCGCCCATTGACGTCAATAATGACGTATGTTC
CCATAGTAACGCCAATAGGGACTTTCCATTGACGTCAATGGGTGGAGTATTTACGGTAAACTGCCCACTT
GGCAGTACATCAAGTGTATCATATGCCAAGTACGCCCCCTATTGACGTCAATGACGGTAAATGGCCCGCC
TGGCATTATGCCCAGTACATGACCTTATGGGACTTTCCTACTTGGCAGTACATCTACGTATTAGTCATCG
CTATTACCATGG
